Addgene plasmid #113083: Ccas9LacZ
Purpose: (Empty Backbone) Enhanced C. elegans Cas9 vector. Ccas9LacZ contains a lacZ coding sequence, two Cas9 and two type-IIs restriction enzyme recognition sites next to the U6 promoter and gRNA sequences.
Depositing lab: Tibor Vellai. Depositing organization: Eotvos Lorand University. Publication: Highly efficient RNAi and Cas9-based auto-cloning systems for C. elegans research. Sturm A, Saskoi E, Tibor K, Weinhardt N, Vellai T. Nucleic Acids Res. 2018 Jun 19. pii: 5040046. doi: 10.1093/nar/gky516. PubMed 29924347.
Backbone
  Vector backbone: pDD162 (Peft-3::Cas9 + Empty sgRNA, Addgene no.: #47549)
  Modifications to backbone: The original C. elegans Cas9 vector does not include any restriction enzyme cleavage site between the U6 promoter and gRNA sequence that would allow the spacer sequence to be efficiently modified. The redesigned vector (Ccas9lacZ) contains two Cas9 and two type-IIs restriction enzyme recognition sites next to the U6 promoter and gRNA sequences which allow the spacer sequence to be easily modified with restriction digestion coupled linker ligation and homologous recombination-based cloning too. The new vector also contains a lacZ gene that allows blue-white selection after cloning.
  Vector type: Worm Expression, CRISPR
Growth in bacteria
  Bacterial resistance: Ampicillin, 100 μg/mL
  Growth temperature: 37°C
  Growth strain: DH5alpha
  Copy number: High Copy
Gene/Insert
  Cloning method: Gibson Cloning
Terms and licenses: Academic/Nonprofit Terms; Industry Terms: Not Available to Industry
Depositor comments: For plasmid usage, please see the associated publication: Sturm et al. Highly efficient RNAi and Cas9-based auto-cloning systems for C. elegans research. Nucleic Acids Research, gky516, https://doi.org/10.1093/nar/gky516
How to cite: Ccas9LacZ was a gift from Tibor Vellai (Addgene plasmid # 113083 ; http://n2t.net/addgene:113083 ; RRID:Addgene_113083)
