[The description below was written by a language model from this plasmid's Addgene catalogue record and the feature table of its GenBank file.]
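Description:
Ccas9LacZ is an 11.4 kb empty-backbone CRISPR vector for Caenorhabditis elegans, derived from pDD162 (Peft-3::Cas9 + empty sgRNA) and built by Gibson assembly. It is an all-in-one plasmid that supplies both Cas9 and a single guide RNA from one molecule. It is propagated in E. coli through a high-copy ColE1/pUC-type origin and selected with ampicillin via the bla (AmpR) gene and its own promoter.

The Cas9 cassette uses the C. elegans eft-3 (elongation factor 1-alpha) promoter to drive Streptococcus pyogenes Cas9 that has been codon-optimised for the worm and interrupted by synthetic introns. The protein is fused at its C-terminus to an SV40 nuclear localisation signal and an HA epitope tag, and the cassette is terminated by the tbb-2 3' region. It is flanked by residual Gateway attB4 and attB3 sites.

The guide cassette consists of the C. elegans R07E5.16 U6 snRNA promoter and the S. pyogenes gRNA scaffold. In this redesign the two are separated by a full-length lacZ (beta-galactosidase) coding sequence that acts as a stuffer. According to the record, the parental vector lacked convenient sites for changing the spacer, so two Cas9 target sites and two type IIS restriction sites were placed next to the U6 promoter and scaffold; these sites are not individually annotated in the feature table. Cutting there removes lacZ and allows a new spacer to be introduced, either by linker ligation or by homologous recombination-based cloning. Loss of lacZ permits blue-white screening for recombinant clones. The finished plasmids are intended for Cas9-mediated genome editing in worms.
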