LOCUS       Exported 11373 bp ds-DNA circular SYN 12-MAY-2021
DEFINITION  Enhanced C. elegans Cas9 vector. Ccas9LacZ contains a lacZ coding
            sequence, two Cas9 and two type-IIs restriction enzyme recognition
            sites next to the U6 promoter and gRNA sequences..
ACCESSION   .
VERSION     .
KEYWORDS    Ccas9LacZ
SOURCE      synthetic DNA construct
  ORGANISM  synthetic DNA construct
REFERENCE   1 (bases 1 to 11373)
  AUTHORS   Sturm A, Saskoi E, Tibor K, Weinhardt N, Vellai T
  TITLE     Highly efficient RNAi and Cas9-based auto-cloning systems for C.
            elegans research.
  JOURNAL   Nucleic Acids Res. 2018 Jun 19. pii: 5040046. doi:
            10.1093/nar/gky516.
  PUBMED    29924347
REFERENCE   2 (bases 1 to 11373)
  AUTHORS   .
  TITLE     Direct Submission
  JOURNAL   Exported May 12, 2021 from SnapGene Server 1.1.58
            http://www.snapgene.com
FEATURES             Location/Qualifiers
     source          1..11373
                     /organism="synthetic DNA construct"
                     /mol_type="other DNA"
     primer_bind     complement(6..23)
                     /label=M13 Forward
                     /note="In lacZ gene. Also called M13-F20 or M13 (-21)
                     Forward"
     primer_bind     complement(6..22)
                     /label=M13 fwd
                     /note="common sequencing primer, one of multiple similar
                     variants"
     promoter        43..392
                     /label=CeU6 promoter
                     /note="promoter for the C. elegans R07E5.16 U6 snRNA gene
                     (Dickinson et al., 2013)"
     CDS             505..3552
                     /codon_start=1
                     /gene="lacZ"
                     /product="beta-galactosidase"
                     /label=lacZ
                     /translation="VVLQRRDWENPGVTQLNRLAAHPPFASWRNSEEARTDRPSQQLRS
                     LNGEWRFAWFPAPEAVPESWLECDLPEADTVVVPSNWQMHGYDAPIYTNVTYPITVNPP
                     FVPTENPTGCYSLTFNVDESWLQEGQTRIIFDGVNSAFHLWCNGRWVGYGQDSRLPSEF
                     DLSAFLRAGENRLAVMVLRWSDGSYLEDQDMWRMSGIFRDVSLLHKPTTQISDFHVATR
                     FNDDFSRAVLEAEVQMCGELRDYLRVTVSLWQGETQVASGTAPFGGEIIDERGGYADRV
                     TLRLNVENPKLWSAEIPNLYRAVVELHTADGTLIEAEACDVGFREVRIENGLLLLNGKP
                     LLIRGVNRHEHHPLHGQVMDEQTMVQDILLMKQNNFNAVRCSHYPNHPLWYTLCDRYGL
                     YVVDEANIETHGMVPMNRLTDDPRWLPAMSERVTRMVQRDRNHPSVIIWSLGNESGHGA
                     NHDALYRWIKSVDPSRPVQYEGGGADTTATDIICPMYARVDEDQPFPAVPKWSIKKWLS
                     LPGETRPLILCEYAHAMGNSLGGFAKYWQAFRQYPRLQGGFVWDWVDQSLIKYDENGNP
                     WSAYGGDFGDTPNDRQFCMNGLVFADRTPHPALTEAKHQQQFFQFRLSGQTIEVTSEYL
                     FRHSDNELLHWMVALDGKPLASGEVPLDVAPQGKQLIELPELPQPESAGQLWLTVRVVQ
                     PNATAWSEAGHISAWQQWRLAENLSVTLPAASHAIPHLTTSEMDFCIELGNKRWQFNRQ
                     SGFLSQMWIGDKKQLLTPLRDQFTRAPLDNDIGVSEATRIDPNAWVERWKAAGHYQAEA
                     ALLQCTADTLADAVLITTAHAWQHQGKTLFISRKTYRIDGSGQMAITVDVEVASDTPHP
                     ARIGLNCQLAQVAERVNWLGLGPQENYPDRLTAACFDRWDLPLSDMYTPYVFPSENGLR
                     CGTRELNYGPHQWRGDFQFNISRYSQQQLMETSHRHLLHAEEGTWLNIDGFHMGIGGDD
                     SWSPSVSAEFQLSAGRYHYQLVWCQK"
     misc_RNA        3654..3729
                     /label=gRNA scaffold
                     /note="guide RNA scaffold for the Streptococcus pyogenes
                     CRISPR/Cas9 system"
     primer_bind     4001..4023
                     /label=pGEX 3'
                     /note="pGEX vectors, reverse primer"
     primer_bind     complement(4061..4079)
                     /label=pBRforEco
                     /note="pBR322 vectors, upsteam of EcoRI site, forward
                     primer"
     promoter        4147..4251
                     /gene="bla"
                     /label=AmpR promoter
     CDS             4252..5112
                     /codon_start=1
                     /gene="bla"
                     /product="beta-lactamase"
                     /label=AmpR
                     /note="confers resistance to ampicillin, carbenicillin, and
                     related antibiotics"
                     /translation="MSIQHFRVALIPFFAAFCLPVFAHPETLVKVKDAEDQLGARVGYI
                     ELDLNSGKILESFRPEERFPMMSTFKVLLCGAVLSRIDAGQEQLGRRIHYSQNDLVEYS
                     PVTEKHLTDGMTVRELCSAAITMSDNTAANLLLTTIGGPKELTAFLHNMGDHVTRLDRW
                     EPELNEAIPNDERDTTMPVAMATTLRKLLTGELLTLASRQQLIDWMEADKVAGPLLRSA
                     LPAGWFIADKSGAGERGSRGIIAALGSDGKPSRIVVIYTTGSQATMDERNRQIAEIGAS
                     LIKHW"
     primer_bind     complement(4470..4489)
                     /label=Amp-R
                     /note="Ampicillin resistance gene, reverse primer"
     rep_origin      5283..5871
                     /direction=RIGHT
                     /label=ori
                     /note="high-copy-number ColE1/pMB1/pBR322/pUC origin of
                     replication"
     primer_bind     5772..5791
                     /label=pBR322ori-F
                     /note="pBR322 origin, forward primer"
     primer_bind     5998..6020
                     /label=M13/pUC Reverse
                     /note="In lacZ gene"
     primer_bind     6017..6033
                     /label=M13 rev
                     /note="common sequencing primer, one of multiple similar
                     variants"
     primer_bind     6017..6033
                     /label=M13 Reverse
                     /note="In lacZ gene. Also called M13-rev"
     protein_bind    6053..6073
                     /gene="mutant version of attB"
                     /label=attB4
                     /bound_moiety="BP Clonase(TM)"
                     /note="core recombination site for the Gateway(R) BP
                     reaction"
     promoter        6074..6673
                     /gene="eft-3"
                     /label=eft-3 promoter
                     /note="promoter for the C. elegans elongation factor
                     1-alpha gene (Mitrovich and Anderson, 2000)"
     CDS             join(6690..7733,7785..8855,8907..9932,9984..10946)
                     /codon_start=1
                     /product="S. pyogenes Cas9, codon optimized for C. elegans
                     with synthetic introns"
                     /label=Cas9
                     /translation="MDKKYSIGLDIGTNSVGWAVITDEYKVPSKKFKVLGNTDRHSIKK
                     NLIGALLFDSGETAEATRLKRTARRRYTRRKNRICYLQEIFSNEMAKVDDSFFHRLEES
                     FLVEEDKKHERHPIFGNIVDEVAYHEKYPTIYHLRKKLVDSTDKADLRLIYLALAHMIK
                     FRGHFLIEGDLNPDNSDVDKLFIQLVQTYNQLFEENPINASGVDAKAILSARLSKSRRL
                     ENLIAQLPGEKKNGLFGNLIALSLGLTPNFKSNFDLAEDAKLQLSKDTYDDDLDNLLAQ
                     IGDQYADLFLAAKNLSDAILLSDILRVNTEITKAPLSASMIKRYDEHHQDLTLLKALVR
                     QQLPEKYKEIFFDQSKNGYAGYIDGGASQEEFYKFIKPILEKMDGTEELLVKLNREDLL
                     RKQRTFDNGSIPHQIHLGELHAILRRQEDFYPFLKDNREKIEKILTFRIPYYVGPLARG
                     NSRFAWMTRKSEETITPWNFEEVVDKGASAQSFIERMTNFDKNLPNEKVLPKHSLLYEY
                     FTVYNELTKVKYVTEGMRKPAFLSGEQKKAIVDLLFKTNRKVTVKQLKEDYFKKIECFD
                     SVEISGVEDRFNASLGTYHDLLKIIKDKDFLDNEENEDILEDIVLTLTLFEDREMIEER
                     LKTYAHLFDDKVMKQLKRRRYTGWGRLSRKLINGIRDKQSGKTILDFLKSDGFANRNFM
                     QLIHDDSLTFKEDIQKAQVSGQGDSLHEHIANLAGSPAIKKGILQTVKVVDELVKVMGR
                     HKPENIVIEMARENQTTQKGQKNSRERMKRIEEGIKELGSQILKEHPVENTQLQNEKLY
                     LYYLQNGRDMYVDQELDINRLSDYDVDHIVPQSFLKDDSIDNKVLTRSDKNRGKSDNVP
                     SEEVVKKMKNYWRQLLNAKLITQRKFDNLTKAERGGLSELDKAGFIKRQLVETRQITKH
                     VAQILDSRMNTKYDENDKLIREVKVITLKSKLVSDFRKDFQFYKVREINNYHHAHDAYL
                     NAVVGTALIKKYPKLESEFVYGDYKVYDVRKMIAKSEQEIGKATAKYFFYSNIMNFFKT
                     EITLANGEIRKRPLIETNGETGEIVWDKGRDFATVRKVLSMPQVNIVKKTEVQTGGFSK
                     ESILPKRNSDKLIARKKDWDPKKYGGFDSPTVAYSVLVVAKVEKGKSKKLKSVKELLGI
                     TIMERSSFEKNPIDFLEAKGYKEVKKDLIIKLPKYSLFELENGRKRMLASAGELQKGNE
                     LALPSKYVNFLYLASHYEKLKGSPEDNEQKQLFVEQHKHYLDEIIEQISEFSKRVILAD
                     ANLDKVLSAYNKHRDKPIREQAENIIHLFTLTNLGAPAAFKYFDTTIDRKRYTSTKEVL
                     DATLIHQSITGLYETRIDLSQLGGD"
     CDS             10962..10982
                     /codon_start=1
                     /product="nuclear localization signal of SV40 (simian virus
                     40) large T antigen"
                     /label=SV40 NLS
                     /translation="PKKKRKV"
     CDS             10983..11009
                     /codon_start=1
                     /product="HA (human influenza hemagglutinin) epitope tag"
                     /label=HA
                     /translation="YPYDVPDYA"
     terminator      11024..11347
                     /gene="tbb-2"
                     /label=tbb-2 terminator
                     /note="transcription terminator for the C. elegans tubulin
                     beta-2 gene"
     protein_bind    complement(11351..11371)
                     /gene="mutant version of attB"
                     /label=attB3
                     /bound_moiety="BP Clonase(TM)"
                     /note="core recombination site for the Gateway(R) BP
                     reaction"
ORIGIN
        1 aattcactgg ccgtcgtttt acaacgtcgt gactgggaaa accaaaaaaa actagcaata
       61 aaggaataaa aaactgtaca ccttaaaggc gcacactctg ttttgcaaat tttattttta
      121 gttgtgaatt ttctgctgag acctgaaaat agcaacttta gtactactat aatttgtcaa
      181 ccttttcaaa aaaagcatgc aatttttgag aaactcttat aaaagctatt attaaaaaaa
      241 cacctttttt ccaaaattat tccacaaaaa atatgttatg aaatgcctac accctctcac
      301 acacactctt tatactactc tgtcaaactc acgagatgtc tgccgcctct tgtgttgccc
      361 ctatataaac acctcctatt gcgagatgtc ttggcaggtg gaggtcgacg gtatcgataa
      421 gcttagtctc cgaaggaacg tgtcacggtt gacagcagtc ctaggtataa tactagtgga
      481 ctttaagaag gagatataca tatggtcgtt ttacaacgtc gtgactggga aaaccctggc
      541 gttacccaac ttaatcgcct tgcagcacat ccccctttcg ccagctggcg taatagcgaa
      601 gaggcccgca ccgatcgccc ttcccaacag ttgcgcagcc tgaatggcga atggcgcttt
      661 gcctggtttc cggcaccaga agcggtgccg gaaagctggc tggagtgcga tcttcctgag
      721 gccgatactg tcgtcgtccc ctcaaactgg cagatgcacg gttacgatgc gcccatctac
      781 accaacgtga cctatcccat tacggtcaat ccgccgtttg ttcccacgga gaatccgacg
      841 ggttgttact cgctcacatt taatgttgat gaaagctggc tacaggaagg ccagacgcga
      901 attatttttg atggcgttaa ctcggcgttt catctgtggt gcaacgggcg ctgggtcggt
      961 tacggccagg acagtcgttt gccgtctgaa tttgacctga gcgcattttt acgcgccgga
     1021 gaaaaccgcc tcgcggtgat ggtgctgcgc tggagtgacg gcagttatct ggaagatcag
     1081 gatatgtggc ggatgagcgg cattttccgt gacgtctcgt tgctgcataa accgactaca
     1141 caaatcagcg atttccatgt tgccactcgc tttaatgatg atttcagccg cgctgtactg
     1201 gaggctgaag ttcagatgtg cggcgagttg cgtgactacc tacgggtaac agtttcttta
     1261 tggcagggtg aaacgcaggt cgccagcggc accgcgcctt tcggcggtga aattatcgat
     1321 gagcgtggtg gttatgccga tcgcgtcaca ctacgtctga acgtcgaaaa cccgaaactg
     1381 tggagcgccg aaatcccgaa tctctatcgt gcggtggttg aactgcacac cgccgacggc
     1441 acgctgattg aagcagaagc ctgcgatgtc ggtttccgcg aggtgcggat tgaaaatggt
     1501 ctgctgctgc tgaacggcaa gccgttgctg attcgaggcg ttaaccgtca cgagcatcat
     1561 cctctgcatg gtcaggtcat ggatgagcag acgatggtgc aggatatcct gctgatgaag
     1621 cagaacaact ttaacgccgt gcgctgttcg cattatccga accatccgct gtggtacacg
     1681 ctgtgcgacc gctacggcct gtatgtggtg gatgaagcca atattgaaac ccacggcatg
     1741 gtgccaatga atcgtctgac cgatgatccg cgctggctac cggcgatgag cgaacgcgta
     1801 acgcgaatgg tgcagcgcga tcgtaatcac ccgagtgtga tcatctggtc gctggggaat
     1861 gaatcaggcc acggcgctaa tcacgacgcg ctgtatcgct ggatcaaatc tgtcgatcct
     1921 tcccgcccgg tgcagtatga aggcggcgga gccgacacca cggccaccga tattatttgc
     1981 ccgatgtacg cgcgcgtgga tgaagaccag cccttcccgg ctgtgccgaa atggtccatc
     2041 aaaaaatggc tttcgctacc tggagagacg cgcccgctga tcctttgcga atacgcccac
     2101 gcgatgggta acagtcttgg cggtttcgct aaatactggc aggcgtttcg tcagtatccc
     2161 cgtttacagg gcggcttcgt ctgggactgg gtggatcagt cgctgattaa atatgatgaa
     2221 aacggcaacc cgtggtcggc ttacggcggt gattttggcg atacgccgaa cgatcgccag
     2281 ttctgtatga acggtctggt ctttgccgac cgcacgccgc atccagcgct gacggaagca
     2341 aaacaccagc agcagttttt ccagttccgt ttatccgggc aaaccatcga agtgaccagc
     2401 gaatacctgt tccgtcatag cgataacgag ctcctgcact ggatggtggc gctggatggt
     2461 aagccgctgg caagcggtga agtgcctctg gatgtcgctc cacaaggtaa acagttgatt
     2521 gaactgcctg aactaccgca gccggagagc gccgggcaac tctggctcac agtacgcgta
     2581 gtgcaaccga acgcgaccgc atggtcagaa gccgggcaca tcagcgcctg gcagcagtgg
     2641 cgtctggcgg aaaacctcag tgtgacgctc cccgccgcgt cccacgccat cccgcatctg
     2701 accaccagcg aaatggattt ttgcatcgag ctgggtaata agcgttggca atttaaccgc
     2761 cagtcaggct ttctttcaca gatgtggatt ggcgataaaa aacaactgct gacgccgctg
     2821 cgcgatcagt tcacccgtgc accgctggat aacgacattg gcgtaagtga agcgacccgc
     2881 attgacccta acgcctgggt cgaacgctgg aaggcggcgg gccattacca ggccgaagca
     2941 gcgttgttgc agtgcacggc agatacactt gctgatgcgg tgctgattac gaccgctcac
     3001 gcgtggcagc atcaggggaa aaccttattt atcagccgga aaacctaccg gattgatggt
     3061 agtggtcaaa tggcgattac cgttgatgtt gaagtggcga gcgatacacc gcatccggcg
     3121 cggattggcc tgaactgcca gctggcgcag gtagcagagc gggtaaactg gctcggatta
     3181 gggccgcaag aaaactatcc cgaccgcctt actgccgcct gttttgaccg ctgggatctg
     3241 ccattgtcag acatgtatac cccgtacgtc ttcccgagcg aaaacggtct gcgctgcggg
     3301 acgcgcgaat tgaattatgg cccacaccag tggcgcggcg acttccagtt caacatcagc
     3361 cgctacagtc aacagcaact gatggaaacc agccatcgcc atctgctgca cgcggaagaa
     3421 ggcacatggc tgaatatcga cggtttccat atggggattg gtggcgacga ctcctggagc
     3481 ccgtcagtat cggcggaatt ccagctgagc gccggtcgct accattacca gttggtctgg
     3541 tgtcaaaaat aataaccctt atcaacttga aaaagtggca ccgagtcggt gcttttttcc
     3601 gtgacacgtt ccttcggaga ctctagagcg gccgccaccg aagcttcacc tgcgttttag
     3661 agctagaaat agcaagttaa aataaggcta gtccgttatc aacttgaaaa agtggcaccg
     3721 agtcggtgct ttttgtgaaa tttctggcgt aatagcgaag aggcccgcac cgatcgccct
     3781 tcccaacagt tgcgcagcct gaatggcgaa tggcgcctga tgcggtattt tctccttacg
     3841 catctgtgcg gtatttcaca ccgcatatgg tgcactctca gtgcaatctg ctctgatgcc
     3901 gcatagttaa gccagccccg acacccgcca acacccgctg acgcgccctg acgggcttgt
     3961 ctgctcccgg catccgctta cagacaagct gtgaccgtct ccgggagctg catgtgtcag
     4021 aggttttcac cgtcatcacc gaaacgcgcg agacgaaagg gcctcgtgat acgcctattt
     4081 ttataggtta atgtcatgat aataatggtt tcttagacgt caggtggcac ttttcgggga
     4141 aatgtgcgcg gaacccctat ttgtttattt ttctaaatac attcaaatat gtatccgctc
     4201 atgagacaat aaccctgata aatgcttcaa taatattgaa aaaggaagag tatgagtatt
     4261 caacatttcc gtgtcgccct tattcccttt tttgcggcat tttgccttcc tgtttttgct
     4321 cacccagaaa cgctggtgaa agtaaaagat gctgaagatc agttgggtgc acgagtgggt
     4381 tacatcgaac tggatctcaa cagcggtaag atccttgaga gttttcgccc cgaagaacgt
     4441 tttccaatga tgagcacttt taaagttctg ctatgtggcg cggtattatc ccgtattgac
     4501 gccgggcaag agcaactcgg tcgccgcata cactattctc agaatgactt ggttgagtac
     4561 tcaccagtca cagaaaagca tcttacggat ggcatgacag taagagaatt atgcagtgct
     4621 gccataacca tgagtgataa cactgcggcc aacttacttc tgacaacgat cggaggaccg
     4681 aaggagctaa ccgctttttt gcacaacatg ggggatcatg taactcgcct tgatcgttgg
     4741 gaaccggagc tgaatgaagc cataccaaac gacgagcgtg acaccacgat gcctgtagca
     4801 atggcaacaa cgttgcgcaa actattaact ggcgaactac ttactctagc ttcccggcaa
     4861 caattaatag actggatgga ggcggataaa gttgcaggac cacttctgcg ctcggccctt
     4921 ccggctggct ggtttattgc tgataaatct ggagccggtg agcgtgggtc tcgcggtatc
     4981 attgcagcac tggggtcaga tggtaagccc tcccgtatcg tagttatcta cacgacgggg
     5041 agtcaggcaa ctatggatga acgaaataga cagatcgctg agataggtgc ctcactgatt
     5101 aagcattggt aactgtcaga ccaagtttac tcatatatac tttagattga tttaaaactt
     5161 catttttaat ttaaaaggat ctaggtgaag atcctttttg ataatctcat gaccaaaatc
     5221 ccttaacgtg agttttcgtt ccactgagcg tcagaccccg tagaaaagat caaaggatct
     5281 tcttgagatc ctttttttct gcgcgtaatc tgctgcttgc aaacaaaaaa accaccgcta
     5341 ccagcggtgg tttgtttgcc ggatcaagag ctaccaactc tttttccgaa ggtaactggc
     5401 ttcagcagag cgcagatacc aaatactgtt cttctagtgt agccgtagtt aggccaccac
     5461 ttcaagaact ctgtagcacc gcctacatac ctcgctctgc taatcctgtt accagtggct
     5521 gctgccagtg gcgataagtc gtgtcttacc gggttggact caagacgata gttaccggat
     5581 aaggcgcagc ggtcgggctg aacggggggt tcgtgcacac agcccagctt ggagcgaacg
     5641 acctacaccg aactgagata cctacagcgt gagctatgag aaagcgccac gcttcccgaa
     5701 gggagaaagg cggacaggta tccggtaagc ggcagggtcg gaacaggaga gcgcacgagg
     5761 gagcttccag ggggaaacgc ctggtatctt tatagtcctg tcgggtttcg ccacctctga
     5821 cttgagcgtc gatttttgtg atgctcgtca ggggggcgga gcctatggaa aaacgccagc
     5881 aacgcggcct ttttacggtt cctggtcttt tgctggcctt ttgctcacat gttctttcct
     5941 gcgttatccc ctgattctgt ggataaccgt attaccgcct ttgagtgagc tgataccagc
     6001 ggataacaat ttcacacagg aaacagctat gaccatgatt acgccaagct atcaactttg
     6061 tatagaaaag ttggcacctt tggtctttta ttgtcaactt ccattggttc ttccattgtt
     6121 tctgttaaat taatgaattt ttcataaaat aaagacatta tacaatataa aaatgaagaa
     6181 tttattgaaa ataaactgcc agagagaaaa agtatgcaac actcccgccg agagtgtttg
     6241 aaatggtgta cggtacattt tcgtgctagg agttagatgt gcaggcagca acgagagggg
     6301 gagagatttt tttgggcctt gtgaaattaa cgtgagtttt ctggtcatct gactaatcat
     6361 gttggttttt tgttggttta ttttgttttt atctttgttt ttatccagat taggaaattt
     6421 aaattttatg aatttataat gaggtcaaac attcagtccc agcgtttttc ctgttctcac
     6481 tgtttagtcg aatttttatt ttaggctttc aacaaatgtt ctaactgtct tatttgtgac
     6541 ctcacttttt atattttttt aatttttaaa aatattagaa gtttctagga taattttttc
     6601 gacttttatt ctctctaccg tccgcactct tcttactttt aaattaaatt gttttttttt
     6661 cagttgggaa acactttgct ctagaaaaaa tggacaaaaa atacagcatc ggccttgaca
     6721 tcggaacgaa ctccgtcgga tgggccgtca tcaccgacga gtacaaggtc ccatccaaga
     6781 agttcaaggt cctcggaaac accgaccgtc actccatcaa gaagaacctc atcggagccc
     6841 tcctcttcga ctccggagag accgccgagg ccacccgtct caagcgtacc gcccgtcgtc
     6901 gttacacccg tcgtaagaac cgtatctgct acctccaaga gatcttctcc aacgagatgg
     6961 ccaaggtcga cgactccttc ttccaccgtc tcgaggagtc cttcctcgtc gaggaggaca
     7021 agaagcacga gcgtcaccca atcttcggaa acatcgtcga cgaggtcgcc taccacgaga
     7081 agtacccaac catctaccac ctccgtaaga agctcgtcga ctccaccgac aaggccgacc
     7141 tccgtctcat ctacctcgcc ctcgcccaca tgatcaagtt ccgtggacac ttcctcatcg
     7201 agggagacct caacccagac aactccgacg tcgacaagct cttcatccaa ctcgtccaaa
     7261 cctacaacca actcttcgag gagaacccaa tcaacgcctc cggagtcgac gccaaggcca
     7321 tcctctccgc ccgtctctcc aagtcccgtc gtctcgagaa cctcatcgcc caactcccag
     7381 gagagaagaa gaacggactc ttcggaaacc tcatcgccct ctccctcgga ctcaccccaa
     7441 acttcaagtc caacttcgac ctcgccgagg acgccaagct ccaactctcc aaggacacct
     7501 acgacgacga cctcgacaac ctcctcgccc aaatcggaga ccaatacgcc gacctcttcc
     7561 tcgccgccaa gaacctctcc gacgccatcc tcctctccga catcctccgt gtcaacaccg
     7621 agatcaccaa ggccccactc tccgcctcca tgatcaagcg ttacgacgag caccaccaag
     7681 acctcaccct cctcaaggcc ctcgtccgtc aacaactccc agagaagtac aaggtaagtt
     7741 taaacatata tatactaact aaccctgatt atttaaattt tcaggagatc ttcttcgacc
     7801 aatccaagaa cggatacgcc ggatacatcg acggaggagc ctcccaagag gagttctaca
     7861 agttcatcaa gccaatcctc gagaagatgg acggaaccga ggagctcctc gtcaagctca
     7921 accgtgagga cctcctccgt aagcaacgta ccttcgacaa cggatccatc ccacaccaaa
     7981 tccacctcgg agagctccac gccatcctcc gtcgtcaaga ggacttctac ccattcctca
     8041 aggacaaccg tgagaagatc gagaagatcc tcaccttccg tatcccatac tacgtcggac
     8101 cactcgcccg tggaaactcc cgtttcgcct ggatgacccg taagtccgag gagaccatca
     8161 ccccatggaa cttcgaggag gtcgtcgaca agggagcctc cgcccaatcc ttcatcgagc
     8221 gtatgaccaa cttcgacaag aacctcccaa acgagaaggt cctcccaaag cactccctcc
     8281 tctacgagta cttcaccgtc tacaacgagc tcaccaaggt caagtacgtc accgagggaa
     8341 tgcgtaagcc agccttcctc tccggagagc aaaagaaggc catcgtcgac ctcctcttca
     8401 agaccaaccg taaggtcacc gtcaagcaac tcaaggagga ctacttcaag aagatcgagt
     8461 gcttcgactc cgtcgagatc tccggagtcg aggaccgttt caacgcctcc ctcggaacct
     8521 accacgacct cctcaagatc atcaaggaca aggacttcct cgacaacgag gagaacgagg
     8581 acatcctcga ggacatcgtc ctcaccctca ccctcttcga ggaccgtgag atgatcgagg
     8641 agcgtctcaa gacctacgcc cacctcttcg acgacaaggt catgaagcag cttaagcgtc
     8701 gtcgttacac cggatgggga cgtctctccc gtaagctcat caacggaatc cgtgacaagc
     8761 aatccggaaa gaccatcctc gacttcctca agtccgacgg attcgccaac cgtaacttca
     8821 tgcaactcat ccacgacgac tccctcacct tcaaggtaag tttaaacagt tcggtactaa
     8881 ctaaccatac atatttaaat tttcaggagg acatccaaaa ggcccaagtc tccggacaag
     8941 gagactccct ccacgagcac atcgccaacc tcgccggatc cccagccatc aagaagggaa
     9001 tcctccaaac cgtcaaggtc gtcgacgagc tcgtcaaggt catgggacgt cacaagccag
     9061 agaacatcgt catcgagatg gcccgtgaga accaaaccac ccaaaaggga caaaagaact
     9121 cccgtgagcg tatgaagcgt atcgaggagg gaatcaagga gctcggatcc caaatcctca
     9181 aggagcaccc agtcgagaac acccaactcc aaaacgagaa gctctacctc tactacctcc
     9241 aaaacggacg tgacatgtac gtcgaccaag agctcgacat caaccgtctc tccgactacg
     9301 acgtcgacca catcgtccca caatccttcc tcaaggacga ctccatcgac aacaaggtcc
     9361 tcacccgttc cgacaagaac cgtggaaagt ccgacaacgt cccatccgag gaggtcgtca
     9421 agaagatgaa gaactactgg cgtcaactcc tcaacgccaa gctcatcacc caacgtaagt
     9481 tcgacaacct caccaaggct gagcgtggag gactctccga gctcgacaag gccggattca
     9541 tcaagcgtca actcgtcgag acccgtcaaa tcaccaagca cgtcgcccaa atcctcgact
     9601 cccgtatgaa caccaagtac gacgagaacg acaagctcat ccgtgaggtc aaggtcatca
     9661 ccctcaagtc caagctcgtc tccgacttcc gtaaggactt ccaattctac aaggtccgtg
     9721 agatcaacaa ctaccaccac gcccacgacg cctacctcaa cgccgtagta ggaaccgccc
     9781 tcatcaagaa gtacccaaag ctcgagtccg agttcgtcta cggagactac aaggtctacg
     9841 acgtccgtaa gatgatcgcc aagtccgagc aagagatcgg aaaggccacc gccaagtact
     9901 tcttctactc caacatcatg aacttcttca aggtaagttt aaacatgatt ttactaacta
     9961 actaatctga tttaaatttt cagaccgaga tcaccctcgc caacggagag atccgtaagc
    10021 gtccactcat cgagaccaac ggagagaccg gagagatcgt ctgggacaag ggacgtgact
    10081 tcgccacagt ccgtaaggtc ctctccatgc cacaagtcaa catcgtcaag aagaccgagg
    10141 tccaaaccgg aggattctcc aaggagtcca tcctcccaaa gcgtaactcc gacaagctca
    10201 tcgcccgtaa gaaggactgg gacccaaaga agtacggagg attcgactcc ccaaccgtcg
    10261 cctactccgt cctcgtcgtc gccaaggtcg agaagggaaa gtccaagaag ctcaagtccg
    10321 tcaaggagct cctcggaatc accatcatgg agcgttcctc cttcgagaag aacccaatcg
    10381 acttcctcga ggccaaggga tacaaggagg tcaagaagga cctcatcatc aagctcccaa
    10441 agtactccct cttcgagctc gagaacggac gtaagcgtat gctcgcctcc gccggagagc
    10501 tccaaaaggg aaacgagctc gccctcccat ccaagtacgt caacttcctc tacctcgcct
    10561 cccactacga gaagctcaag ggatccccag aggacaacga gcaaaagcaa ctcttcgtcg
    10621 agcaacacaa gcactacctc gacgagatca tcgagcaaat ctccgagttc tccaagcgtg
    10681 tcatcctcgc cgacgccaac ctcgacaagg tcctctccgc ctacaacaag caccgtgaca
    10741 agccaatccg tgagcaagcc gagaacatca tccacctctt caccctcacc aacctcggag
    10801 ccccagccgc cttcaagtac ttcgacacca ccatcgaccg taagcgttac acctccacca
    10861 aggaggtcct cgacgccacc ctcatccacc aatccatcac cggactctac gagacccgta
    10921 tcgacctctc ccaactcgga ggagacggag gatccggacc accaaagaag aagcgtaagg
    10981 tctacccata cgacgtccca gactacgcct aaactagtga taaatgcaaa atcctttcaa
    11041 gcattccctt cttctctatc actcttcttt ctttttgtca aaaaattctc tcgctaattt
    11101 atttgctttt ttaatgttat tattttatga ctttttatag tcactgaaaa gtttgcatct
    11161 gagtgaagtg aatgctatca aaatgtgatt ctgtctgatg tactttcaca atctctcttc
    11221 aattccattt tgaagtgctt taaacccgaa aggttgagaa aaatgcgagc gctcaaatat
    11281 ttgtattgtg ttcgttgagt gacccaacaa aaagaggaaa ctttattgtg ccgccaagaa
    11341 aaaagtctca caactttatt atacatagtt gat
//
